>Addgene plasmid #158544 | PB-CuO-V5-CASC3 siRes 110-480 188/218-mut | addgene full sequence | sequence record 311559 | Addgene NGS Result
CGTTACATAACTTACGGTAAATGGCCCGCCTGGCTGACCGCCCAACGACCCCCGCCCATTGACGTCAATA
ATGACGTATGTTCCCATAGTAACGCCAATAGGGACTTTCCATTGACGTCAATGGGTGGAGTATTTACGGT
AAACTGCCCACTTGGCAGTACATCAAGTGTATCATATGCCAAGTCCGCCCCCTATTGACGTCAATGACGG
TAAATGGCCCGCCTGGCATTATGCCCAGTACATGACCTTACGGGACTTTCCTACTTGGCAGTACATCTAC
GTATTAGTCATCGCTATTACCATGGTGATGCGGTTTTGGCAGTACACCAATGGGCGTGGATAGCGGTTTG
ACTCACGGGGATTTCCAAGTCTCCACCCCATTGACGTCAATGGGAGTTTGTTTTGGCACCAAAATCAACG
GGACTTTCCAAAATGTCGTAATACCCCCGCCCCGTTGACGCAAATGGGCAAGCTTGCCGGGTCGAGGTAG
GCGTGTACGGTGGGAGGCCTATATAAGCAACCGGTATAATCAAACAGACCAGATTGTCTGTTTGTTACCG
GTGTTTAGTGAACCGGGCGCGCCTCATATCGCCTGGAGACGCCATCCACGCTGTTTTGACCTCCATAGAA
GACACCGGGACCGATCCAGCCTCCGCGGTCACTCTCTTCCGCATCGCTGTCTGCGAGGGCCAGCTGTTGG
GCTCGCGGTTGAGGACAAACTCTTCGCGGTCTTTCCAGTACTCTTGGATCGGAAACCCGTCGGCCTCCGA
ACGGTACTCCGCCACCGAGGGACCTGAGCGAGTCCGCATCGACCGGATCGGAAAACCTCTCGAGAAAGGC
GTCTAACCAGTCACAGTCGCAAGGTAGGCTGAGCACCGTGGCGGGCGGCAGCGGGTGGCGGTCGGGGTTG
TTTCTGGCGGAGGTGCTGCTGATGATGTAATTAAAGTAGGCGGTCTTGAGACGGCGGATGGTCGAGGTGA
GGTGTGGCAGGCTTGAGATCCAGCTGTTGGGGTGAGTACTCCCTCTCAAAAGCGGGCATTACTTCTGCGC
TAAGATTGTCAGTTTCCAAAAACGAGGAGGATTTGATATTCACCTGGCCCGATCTGGCCATACACTTGAG
TGACAATGACATCCACTTTGCCTTTCTCTCCACAGGTGTCCACTCCCAGGTCCAAGTTTGGTCTAGAGCT
AGCACCATGGGCAAGCCCATCCCTAACCCACTGCTGGGCCTGGACAGCACCCCACCTCTCGAGTCCAAAG
TGGAGCTGAAATCAGAAGCTAATGATGCTGTTAATTCTTCAACAAAAGAAGAGAAGGGAGAAGAAAAGCC
TGACACCAAAAGCACTGTGACTGGAGAGAGGCAAAGTGGGGACGGACAGGAGAGCACAGAGCCTGTGGAG
AACAAAGTGGGTAAAAAGGGCCCTAAGCATTTGGATGATGATGAAGATCGGAAGAATCCAGCATACATAC
CTCGGAAAGGGCTCGACTTTGAGCATGATCTTCGAGGGCAAACTCAGGAGGAGGAAGTCAGACCCAAGGG
GCGTCAGCGAAAGCTATGGAAGGATGAGGGTCGCGACGAGCATGACAAGTTCCGGGAAGATGAGCAGGCC
CCAAAGTCCCGACAGGAGCTCATTGCTCTTTATGGTTATGACATTCGCTCAGCTCATAATCCAGACGATA
TTAAGCCAAGGCGGATCCGGAAACCCCGATATGGGAGTCCTCCACAAAGAGATCCAAACTGGAACGGTGA
GCGGCTAAACAAGTCTCATCGCCACCAGGGTCTTGGGGGCACCCTACCACCAAGGACATTTATTAACAGG
AATGCTGCAGGTACCGGCCGTATGTCTGCACCCAGGAATTATTCCCGATCTGGGGGCTTCAAGGAAGGTC
GTGCTGGTTTTAGGCCTGTGGAAGCTGGTGGGCAGCATGGTGGCCGGTCTGGTGAGACTGTTAAGCATGA
GATTAGTTACCGGTCACGGCGCCTAGAGCAGACTTCTGTGAGGGATCCATCTCCAGAAGCAGATGCTCCA
GTGCTTGGCAGTCCTGAGAAGGAAGAGGCAGCCTCAGAGCCACCAGCTGCTGCTCCTGATGCTGCACCAC
CACCCCCTGATAGGCCCATTGAGAAGAAATCCTATTCCCGGGCAAGAAGAACTCGAACCAAAGTTGGAGA
TGCAGTCAAGCTTGCAGAGGAGGTGCCCCCTCCTCCTGAAGGACTGATTCCAGCACCTCCAGTCCCAGAA
ACCACCCCAACTCCACCTACTAAGACTGGGACCTGGGAAGCTCCGGTGGATTCTAGTACAAGTGGACTTG
AGCAAGATGTGGCACAACTAAATATAGCAGAACAGAATTGGAGTCCGGGGCAGTAAGCGGCCGCGCCCCT
CTCCCTCCCCCCCCCCTAACGTTACTGGCCGAAGCCGCTTGGAATAAGGCCGGTGTGCGTTTGTCTATAT
GTTATTTTCCACCATATTGCCGTCTTTTGGCAATGTGAGGGCCCGGAAACCTGGCCCTGTCTTCTTGACG
AGCATTCCTAGGGGTCTTTCCCCTCTCGCCAAAGGAATGCAAGGTCTGTTGAATGTCGTGAAGGAAGCAG
TTCCTCTGGAAGCTTCTTGAAGACAAACAACGTCTGTAGCGACCCTTTGCAGGCAGCGGAACCCCCCACC
TGGCGACAGGTGCCTCTGCGGCCAAAAGCCACGTGTATAAGATACACCTGCAAAGGCGGCACAACCCCAG
TGCCACGTTGTGAGTTGGATAGTTGTGGAAAGAGTCAAATGGCTCTCCTCAAGCGTATTCAACAAGGGGC
TGAAGGATGCCCAGAAGGTACCCCATTGTATGGGATCTGATCTGGGGCCTCGGTGCACATGCTTTACATG
TGTTTAGTCGAGGTTAAAAAAACGTCTAGGCCCCCCGAACCACGGGGACGTGGTTTTCCTTTGAAAAACA
CGATGATAATATGGCCACAACCATGGCGTCCGGAATGGAGAGCGACGAGAGCGGCCTGCCCGCCATGGAG
ATCGAGTGCCGCATCACCGGCACCCTGAACGGCGTGGAGTTCGAGCTGGTGGGCGGCGGAGAGGGCACCC
CCAAGCAGGGCCGCATGACCAACAAGATGAAGAGCACCAAAGGCGCCCTGACCTTCAGCCCCTACCTGCT
GAGCCACGTGATGGGCTACGGCTTCTACCACTTCGGCACCTACCCCAGCGGCTACGAGAACCCCTTCCTG
CACGCCATCAACAACGGCGGCTACACCAACACCCGCATCGAGAAGTACGAGGACGGCGGCGTGCTGCACG
TGAGCTTCAGCTACCGCTACGAGGCCGGCCGCGTGATCGGCGACTTCAAGGTGGTGGGCACCGGCTTCCC
CGAGGACAGCGTGATCTTCACCGACAAGATCATCCGCAGCAACGCCACCGTGGAGCACCTGCACCCCATG
GGCGATAACGTGCTGGTGGGCAGCTTCGCCCGCACCTTCAGCCTGCGCGACGGCGGCTACTACAGCTTCG
TGGTGGACAGCCACATGCACTTCAAGAGCGCCATCCACCCCAGCATCCTGCAGAACGGGGGCCCCATGTT
CGCCTTCCGCCGCGTGGAGGAGCTGCACAGCAACACCGAGCTGGGCATCGTGGAGTACCAGCACGCCTTC
AAGACCCCCATCGCCTTCGCCAGATCCCGCGCTCAGTCGTCCAATTCTGCCGTGGACGGCACCGCCGGAC
CCGGCTCCACCGGATCTCGCTAGAGCTGAATCTAAGTCGACGGATCTGCGATCGCTCCGGTGCCCGTCAG
TGGGCAGAGCGCACATCGCCCACAGTCCCCGAGAAGTTGGGGGGAGGGGTCGGCAATTGAACGGGTGCCT
AGAGAAGGTGGCGCGGGGTAAACTGGGAAAGTGATGTCGTGTACTGGCTCCGCCTTTTTCCCGAGGGTGG
GGGAGAACCGTATATAAGTGCAGTAGTCGCCGTGAACGTTCTTTTTCGCAACGGGTTTGCCGCCAGAACA
CAGCTGAAGCTTCGAGGGGCTCGCATCTCTCCTTCACGCGCCCGCCGCCCTACCTGAGGCCGCCATCCAC
GCCGGTTGAGTCGCGTTCTGCCGCCTCCCGCCTGTGGTGCCTCCTGAACTGCGTCCGCCGTCTAGGTAAG
TTTAAAGCTCAGGTCGAGACCGGGCCTTTGTCCGGCGCTCCCTTGGAGCCTACCTAGACTCAGCCGGCTC
TCCACGCTTTGCCTGACCCTGCTTGCTCAACTCTACGTCTTTGTTTCGTTTTCTGTTCTGCGCCGTTACA
GATCCAAGCTGTGACCGGCGCCTACTCTAGAGCCGCCATGGCTTACCCATACGATGTTCCAGATTACGCT
AGTTTGGTGAGGCAGCAGAGACCGATGACATCCACTTTGCCTTTCTCTCCACAGGTGTCCACTCCCAGGT
CCAAGTTTGGAAGATCTACCATGCCAAAGAGACCCAGACCCGTGATCATGAGTCCAAAGAGAAGAACACA
GGCAGAGCGCGCAATGGAGACCCAGGGCAAGTTGATTGCAGCGGCCCTGGGGGTTTTACGGGAAAAAGGT
TACGCGGGATTCCGGATCGCAGATGTGCCCGGTGCTGCAGGTGTCTCGAGAGGAGCGCAGAGCCATCATT
TCCCGACAAAGCTTGAGCTTCTGCTTGCCACTTTTGAATGGCTTTACGAACAGATCACCGAACGCAGTCG
GGCTCGATTAGCGAAATTGAAGCCAGAGGATGACGTCATCCAGCAAATGCTGGACGACGCCGCCGAATTT
TTCCTCGACGATGACTTCTCTATCAGCCTTGATTTGATTGTGGCTGCCGACCGGGATCCAGCGTTACGCG
AGGGTATTCAGCGCACGGTAGAGAGGAATCGGTTTGTCGTCGAGGATATGTGGCTTGGTGTTCTGGTGAG
CCGTGGTCTTTCGCGTGATGATGCAGAAGATATCCTTTGGTTGATATTCAATTCGGTGCGTGGGCTTGCT
GTTCGTAGCCTATGGCAGAAGGACAAAGAACGCTTTGAGCGTGTCAGGAACTCGACACTCGAAATTGCGC
GAGAGCGGTACGCGAAATTCAAGCGCGCGGCCAAACCCTCTGGCCGGTCTCTCTCTGTTCGAGAGGGCAG
AGGAAGTCTTCTAACATGCGGTGACGTGGAGGAGAATCCCGGCCCTGAATTCATGACCGAGTACAAGCCC
ACGGTGCGCCTCGCCACCCGCGACGACGTCCCCAGGGCCGTACGCACCCTCGCCGCCGCGTTCGCCGACT
ACCCCGCCACGCGCCACACCGTCGATCCGGACCGCCACATCGAGCGGGTCACCGAGCTGCAAGAACTCTT
CCTCACGCGCGTCGGGCTCGACATCGGCAAGGTGTGGGTCGCGGACGACGGCGCCGCGGTGGCGGTCTGG
ACCACGCCGGAGAGCGTCGAAGCGGGGGCGGTGTTCGCCGAGATCGGCCCGCGCATGGCCGAGTTGAGCG
GTTCCCGGCTGGCCGCGCAGCAACAGATGGAAGGCCTCCTGGCGCCGCACCGGCCCAAGGAGCCCGCGTG
GTTCCTGGCCACCGTCGGCGTCTCGCCCGACCACCAGGGCAAGGGTCTGGGCAGCGCCGTCGTGCTCCCC
GGAGTGGAGGCGGCCGAGCGCGCCGGGGTGCCCGCCTTCCTGGAGACCTCCGCGCCCCGCAACCTCCCCT
TCTACGAGCGGCTCGGCTTCACCGTCACCGCCGACGTCGAGGTGCCCGAAGGACCGCGCACCTGGTGCAT
GACCCGCAAGCCCGGTGCCTGAGTCGACAATCAACCTCTGGATTACAAAATTTGTGGTTAACTAACTAAA
CTTGTTTATTGCAGCTTATAATGGTTACAAATAAAGCAATAGCATCACAAATTTCACAAATAAAGCATTT
TTTTCACTGCATTCTAGTTGTGGTTTGTCCAAACTCATCAATGTATCTTATCATGTCTGGAATTGACTCA
AATGATGTCAATTAGTCTATCAGAAGCTCATCTGGTCTCCCTTCCGGGGGACAAGACATCCCTGTTTAAT
ATTTAAACAGCAGTGTTCCCAAACTGGGTTCTTATATCCCTTGCTCTGGTCAACCAGGTTGCAGGGTTTC
CTGTCCTCACAGGAACGAAGTCCCTAAAGAAACAGTGGCAGCCAGGTTTAGCCCCGGAATTGACTGGATT
CCTTTTTTAGGGCCCATTGGTATGGCTTTTTCCCCGTATCCCCCCAGGTGTCTGCAGGCTCAAAGAGCAG
CGAGAAGCGTTCAGAGGAAAGCGATCCCGTGCCACCTTCCCCGTGCCCGGGCTGTCCCCGCACGCTGCCG
GCTCGGGGATGCGGGGGGAGCGCCGGACCGGAGCGGAGCCCCGGGCGGCTCGCTGCTGCCCCCTAGCGGG
GGAGGGACGTAATTACATCCCTGGGGGCTTTGGGGGGGGGCTGTCCCTGATATCTATAACAAGAAAATAT
ATATATAATAAGTTATCACGTAAGTAGAACATGAAATAACAATATAATTATCGTATGAGTTAAATCTTAA
AAGTCACGTAAAAGATAATCATGCGTCATTTTGACTCACGCGGTCGTTATAGTTCAAAATCAGTGACACT
TACCGCATTGACAAGCACGCCTCACGGGAGCTCCAAGCGGCGACTGAGATGTCCTAAATGCACAGCGACG
GATTCGCGCTATTTAGAAAGAGAGAGCAATATTTCAAGAATGCATGCGTCAATTTTACGCAGACTATCTT
TCTAGGGTTAATCTAGCTGCATCAGGATCATATCGTCGGGTCTTTTTTCCGGCTCAGTCATCGCCCAAGC
TGGCGCTATCTGGGCATCGGGGAGGAAGAAGCCCGTGCCTTTTCCCGCGAGGTTGAAGCGGCATGGAAAG
AGTTTGCCGAGGATGACTGCTGCTGCATTGACGTTGAGCGAAAACGCACGTTTACCATGATGATTCGGGA
AGGTGTGGCCATGCACGCCTTTAACGGTGAACTGTTCGTTCAGGCCACCTGGGATACCAGTTCGTCGCGG
CTTTTCCGGACACAGTTCCGGATGGTCAGCCCGAAGCGCATCAGCAACCCGAACAATACCGGCGACAGCC
GGAACTGCCGTGCCGGTGTGCAGATTAATGACAGCGGTGCGGCGCTGGGATATTACGTCAGCGAGGACGG
GTATCCTGGCTGGATGCCGCAGAAATGGACATGGATACCCCGTGAGTTACCCGGCGGGCGCGCTTGGCGT
AATCATGGTCATAGCTGTTTCCTGTGTGAAATTGTTATCCGCTCACAATTCCACACAACATACGAGCCGG
AAGCATAAAGTGTAAAGCCTGGGGTGCCTAATGAGTGAGCTAACTCACATTAATTGCGTTGCGCTCACTG
CCCGCTTTCCAGTCGGGAAACCTGTCGTGCCAGCTGCATTAATGAATCGGCCAACGCGCGGGGAGAGGCG
GTTTGCGTATTGGGCGCTCTTCCGCTTCCTCGCTCACTGACTCGCTGCGCTCGGTCGTTCGGCTGCGGCG
AGCGGTATCAGCTCACTCAAAGGCGGTAATACGGTTATCCACAGAATCAGGGGATAACGCAGGAAAGAAC
ATGTGAGCAAAAGGCCAGCAAAAGGCCAGGAACCGTAAAAAGGCCGCGTTGCTGGCGTTTTTCCATAGGC
TCCGCCCCCCTGACGAGCATCACAAAAATCGACGCTCAAGTCAGAGGTGGCGAAACCCGACAGGACTATA
AAGATACCAGGCGTTTCCCCCTGGAAGCTCCCTCGTGCGCTCTCCTGTTCCGACCCTGCCGCTTACCGGA
TACCTGTCCGCCTTTCTCCCTTCGGGAAGCGTGGCGCTTTCTCATAGCTCACGCTGTAGGTATCTCAGTT
CGGTGTAGGTCGTTCGCTCCAAGCTGGGCTGTGTGCACGAACCCCCCGTTCAGCCCGACCGCTGCGCCTT
ATCCGGTAACTATCGTCTTGAGTCCAACCCGGTAAGACACGACTTATCGCCACTGGCAGCAGCCACTGGT
AACAGGATTAGCAGAGCGAGGTATGTAGGCGGTGCTACAGAGTTCTTGAAGTGGTGGCCTAACTACGGCT
ACACTAGAAGAACAGTATTTGGTATCTGCGCTCTGCTGAAGCCAGTTACCTTCGGAAAAAGAGTTGGTAG
CTCTTGATCCGGCAAACAAACCACCGCTGGTAGCGGTGGTTTTTTTGTTTGCAAGCAGCAGATTACGCGC
AGAAAAAAAGGATCTCAAGAAGATCCTTTGATCTTTTCTACGGGGTCTGACGCTCAGTGGAACGAAAACT
CACGTTAAGGGATTTTGGTCATGAGATTATCAAAAAGGATCTTCACCTAGATCCTTTTAAATTAAAAATG
AAGTTTTAAATCAATCTAAAGTATATATGAGTAAACTTGGTCTGACAGTTACCAATGCTTAATCAGTGAG
GCACCTATCTCAGCGATCTGTCTATTTCGTTCATCCATAGTTGCCTGACTCCCCGTCGTGTAGATAACTA
CGATACGGGAGGGCTTACCATCTGGCCCCAGTGCTGCAATGATACCGCGAGACCCACGCTCACCGGCTCC
AGATTTATCAGCAATAAACCAGCCAGCCGGAAGGGCCGAGCGCAGAAGTGGTCCTGCAACTTTATCCGCC
TCCATCCAGTCTATTAATTGTTGCCGGGAAGCTAGAGTAAGTAGTTCGCCAGTTAATAGTTTGCGCAACG
TTGTTGCCATTGCTACAGGCATCGTGGTGTCACGCTCGTCGTTTGGTATGGCTTCATTCAGCTCCGGTTC
CCAACGATCAAGGCGAGTTACATGATCCCCCATGTTGTGCAAAAAAGCGGTTAGCTCCTTCGGTCCTCCG
ATCGTTGTCAGAAGTAAGTTGGCCGCAGTGTTATCACTCATGGTTATGGCAGCACTGCATAATTCTCTTA
CTGTCATGCCATCCGTAAGATGCTTTTCTGTGACTGGTGAGTACTCAACCAAGTCATTCTGAGAATAGTG
TATGCGGCGACCGAGTTGCTCTTGCCCGGCGTCAATACGGGATAATACCGCGCCACATAGCAGAACTTTA
AAAGTGCTCATCATTGGAAAACGTTCTTCGGGGCGAAAACTCTCAAGGATCTTACCGCTGTTGAGATCCA
GTTCGATGTAACCCACTCGTGCACCCAACTGATCTTCAGCATCTTTTACTTTCACCAGCGTTTCTGGGTG
AGCAAAAACAGGAAGGCAAAATGCCGCAAAAAAGGGAATAAGGGCGACACGGAAATGTTGAATACTCATA
CTCTTCCTTTTTCAATATTATTGAAGCATTTATCAGGGTTATTGTCTCATGAGCGGATACATATTTGAAT
GTATTTAGAAAAATAAACAAATAGGGGTTCCGCGCACATTTCCCCGAAAAGTGCCACCTAAATTGTAAGC
GTTAATATTTTGTTAAAATTCGCGTTAAATTTTTGTTAAATCAGCTCATTTTTTAACCAATAGGCCGAAA
TCGGCAAAATCCCTTATAAATCAAAAGAATAGACCGAGATAGGGT
[37 nt withheld, positions 9496-9532]
AAAGAACGTGGACTCCAACGTCAAAGG
[49 nt withheld, positions 9560-9608]
T
[91 nt withheld, positions 9610-9700]
G
[124 nt withheld, positions 9702-9825]
CCCATTCGCCATTCAGGCTGCGCAACTGTTGGGAAGGGCGATCGGTGCGGGCCTCTTCGCTATTACGCCA
GCTGGCGAAAGGGGGATGTGCTGCAAGGCGATTAAGTTGGGTAACGCCAGGGTTTTCCCAGTCACGACGT
TGTAAAACGACGGCCAGTGAGCGCGCCTCGTTCATTCACGTTTTTGAACCCGTGGAGGACGGGCAGACTC
GCGGTGCAAATGTGTTTTACAGCGTGATGGAGCAGATGAAGATGCTCGACACGCTGCAGAACACGCAGCT
AGATTAACCCTAGAAAGATAATCATATTGTGACGTACGTTAAAGATAATCATGTGTAAAATTGACGCATG
TGTTTTATCGGTCTGTATATCGAGGTTTATTTATTAATTTGAATAGATATTAAGTTTTATTATATTTACA
CTTACATACTAATAATAAATTCAACAAACAATTTATTTATGTTTATTTATTTATTAAAAAAAACAAAAAC
TCAAAATTTCTTCTATAAAGTAACAAAACTTTTATGAGGGACAGCCCCCCCCCAAAGCCCCCAGGGATGT
AATTACGTCCCTCCCCCGCTAGGGGGCAGCAGCGAGCCGCCCGGGGCTCCGCTCCGGTCCGGCGCTCCCC
CCGCATCCCCGAGCCGGCAGCGTGCGGGGACAGCCCGGGCACGGGGAAGGTGGCACGGGATCGCTTTCCT
CTGAACGCTTCTCGCTGCTCTTTGAGCCTGCAGACACCTGGGGGGATACGGGGAAAAGGCCTCCACGGCC
AGACTAGTTATTAATAGTAATCAATTACGGGGTCATTAGTTCATAGCCCATATATGGAGTTCCG
Features (pLannotate 1.2.2; 31 found; start..end, strand, type, name):
    306..469     +  promoter       CMV promoter (fragment): human cytomegalovirus (CMV) immediate early promoter
    486..519     +  promoter       minimal CMV promoter (fragment): human cytomegalovirus (CMV) immediate early promoter
    531..556     -  protein_bind   CuO (fragment): CymR-binding P2 operator sequence from the p-cmt operon of Pseudomonas putida (Mullick et al., 2006) CymR
    701..739     +  misc_feature   Ad SA (fragment): adenovirus major late transcript splice acceptor (Friedrich and Soriano, 1991)
    772..981     -  CDS            PTP (fragment): TERM_ADE02 - Experimental evidence at protein level: Swiss-Prot protein existence level 1. Protein covalently bound to the viral DNA that acts as a primer for viral genomic replication by DNA strand displacement. Assembles on the viral origin of replication in an initiation complex with viral polymerase, DBP, host NFIA and host POU2F1/OCT1. During initiation, the polymerase covalently couples the first dCTP with Ser- 580 of pTP. The terminal protein stimulates the template activity over 20 fold compared to protein-free templates. Neo-synthesized viral genomes are linked to two preterminal prot
   1012..1101    +  intron         chimeric intron (fragment): chimera between introns from adenovirus and immunoglobulin heavy chain genes
   1120..1166    +  CDS            IgH signal sequence (fragment): signal sequence from the mouse immunoglobulin heavy chain variable region
   1254..2363    +  CDS            CASC3 (fragment): CASC3_HUMAN - Also known as MLN51 From Homo sapiens (Human).
   2487..2949    +  misc_feature   IRES: internal ribosome entry site (IRES) of the encephalomyocarditis virus (EMCV)
   2997..3661    +  CDS            CopGFP (fragment): green fluorescent protein 2 from Pontellina plumata, also known as ppluGFP2 (Shagin et al., 2004)
   3782..3993    +  promoter       EF-1α core promoter: core promoter for human elongation factor EF-1α
   4006..4274    +  LTR            5' LTR (truncated): truncated 5' long terminal repeat (LTR) from human T-cell leukemia virus (HTLV) type 1
   4314..4340    +  CDS            3xHA (fragment): three tandem HA epitope tags
   4365..4405    +  CDS            IgH signal sequence (fragment): signal sequence from the mouse immunoglobulin heavy chain variable region
   4458..5066    +  CDS            CymR: cumate repressor (Mullick et al., 2006); cymR from Pseudomonas putida
   5163..5762    +  CDS            PuroR: puromycin N-acetyltransferase; pac from Streptomyces alboniger; confers resistance to puromycin
   5769..5796    +  misc_feature   WPRE (fragment): woodchuck hepatitis virus posttranscriptional regulatory element
   5809..5930    +  polyA_signal   SV40 poly(A) signal: SV40 polyadenylation signal
   5948..6040    +  ncRNA          G-CSF SLDE: Accession: RF00183 - G-CSF factor stem-loop destabilising element (SLDE)
   6737..7204    +  CDS            B (fragment): PORTL_LAMBD - Experimental evidence at protein level: Swiss-Prot protein existence level 1. Forms the portal vertex of the capsid (PubMed:6228056, PubMed:6232391). This portal plays critical roles in head assembly, genome packaging, neck/tail attachment, and genome ejection (Probable). The portal protein multimerizes as a single ring-shaped homododecamer arranged around a central channel (PubMed:6232391). Binds to the terminase subunits to form the packaging machine (PubMed:7799432). From Escherichia phage lambda (Bacteriophage lambda).
   7240..7262    -  protein_bind   lac operator (fragment): The lac repressor binds to the lac operator to inhibit transcription in E. coli. This inhibition can be relieved by adding lactose or isopropyl-β-D-thiogalactopyranoside (IPTG). lac repressor encoded by lacI
   7266..7296    -  promoter       lac promoter: promoter for the E. coli lac operon
   7311..7332    -  protein_bind   CAP binding site: CAP binding activates transcription in the presence of cAMP. E. coli catabolite activator protein
   7345..7437    -  CDS            lacI (fragment): lac repressor; lacI; The lac repressor binds to the lac operator to inhibit transcription in E. coli. This inhibition can be relieved by adding lactose or isopropyl-β-D-thiogalactopyranoside (IPTG).
   7620..8208    -  rep_origin     ori: high-copy-number ColE1/pMB1/pBR322/pUC origin of replication
   8379..9239    -  CDS            AmpR: β-lactamase; bla; confers resistance to ampicillin, carbenicillin, and related antibiotics
   9240..9344    -  promoter       AmpR promoter: bla
   9397..9825    -  rep_origin     f1 ori (sequence partly withheld): f1 bacteriophage origin of replication; arrow indicates direction of (+) strand synthesis
   9830..9985    -  CDS            lacZα (fragment): LacZα fragment of β-galactosidase; lacZ fragment
   9987..10106   +  CDS            B (fragment): PORTL_LAMBD - Experimental evidence at protein level: Swiss-Prot protein existence level 1. Forms the portal vertex of the capsid (PubMed:6228056, PubMed:6232391). This portal plays critical roles in head assembly, genome packaging, neck/tail attachment, and genome ejection (Probable). The portal protein multimerizes as a single ring-shaped homododecamer arranged around a central channel (PubMed:6232391). Binds to the terminase subunits to form the packaging machine (PubMed:7799432). From Escherichia phage lambda (Bacteriophage lambda).
  10597..304     +  enhancer       CMV enhancer (across the origin): human cytomegalovirus immediate early enhancer
