[The description below was written by a language model from this plasmid's Addgene catalogue record and pLannotate feature annotations shown in this document.]
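Description:
PB-CuO-V5-CASC3 siRes 110-480 188/218-mut is a mammalian expression plasmid built on the commercial PB-Cuo-MCS-IRES-GFP-EF1α-CymR-Puro backbone. It is designed for PiggyBac transposase-mediated integration into the genome of cultured cells, followed by cumate-controlled expression. In bacteria it is maintained at high copy through a ColE1/pUC-type origin with ampicillin resistance, and an f1 origin is also present. The PiggyBac terminal repeats implied by the backbone name and stated purpose are not annotated in the automatically generated feature table. Several small hits there, such as fragments of adenoviral pTP, lambda portal protein, IgH signal sequence and 3xHA, look like incidental matches within leader, intron or spacer sequence rather than functional parts.

The payload is a human CASC3 (BTZ/MLN51) fragment spanning amino acids 110-480, cloned between NheI and NotI sites with an N-terminal V5 tag. It carries the F188D and W218D substitutions, which the record describes as abolishing binding to the exon junction complex, and it is rendered resistant to siRNA. Transcription comes from a CMV enhancer/promoter followed by a CuO operator, so the CymR repressor holds the gene off until cumate relieves repression. An EMCV IRES downstream of CASC3 drives copGFP from the same transcript, which marks induced cells. A second cassette uses the EF-1α core promoter with an HTLV LTR element to express CymR and puromycin N-acetyltransferase, ending in an SV40 polyadenylation signal. This supplies both the repressor and puromycin selection for stable integrants.

The siRNA resistance suggests that the construct is suited to knockdown-and-rescue experiments in which endogenous CASC3 is depleted. Such experiments would test whether exon junction complex association and the deleted regions are needed for CASC3 function, in the context of work on nonsense-mediated mRNA decay.
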