Addgene plasmid #158544: PB-CuO-V5-CASC3 siRes 110-480 188/218-mut
Purpose: For PiggyBac-mediated integration of V5-tagged siRNA-resistant EJC-binding deficient CASC3 110-480
Depositing lab: Niels Gehring. Depositing organization: Universitaet zu Koeln. Publication: CASC3 promotes transcriptome-wide activation of nonsense-mediated decay by the exon junction complex. Gerbracht JV, Boehm V, Britto-Borges T, Kallabis S, Wiederstein JL, Ciriello S, Aschemeier DU, Kruger M, Frese CK, Altmuller J, Dieterich C, Gehring NH. Nucleic Acids Res. 2020 Jul 4. pii: 5867419. doi: 10.1093/nar/gkaa564. PubMed 32621609.
Backbone
  Vector backbone: PB-Cuo-MCS-IRES-GFP-EF1α-CymR-Puro
  Backbone manufacturer: SBI
  Backbone size w/o insert (bp): 9509
  Total vector size (bp): 10659
  Vector type: Mammalian Expression
  Selectable markers: Puromycin
Growth in bacteria
  Bacterial resistance: Ampicillin, 100 μg/mL
  Growth temperature: 37°C
  Growth strain: DH5alpha
  Copy number: High Copy
Gene/Insert
  Gene/Insert name: CASC3; BTZ; MLN51
  Species: H. sapiens (human)
  Insert size (bp): 1113
  Mutation: Amino acids 110-480, C-terminal deletion, F188D, W218D
  Entrez Gene: CASC3 (a.k.a. BTZ, MLN51)
  Promoter: CMV
  Tag / fusion protein: V5 (N terminal on insert)
  Cloning method: Restriction Enzyme; 5′ cloning site Nhe (not destroyed); 3′ cloning site Not (not destroyed)
  Sequencing primers: 5′ CCGATCTGGCCATACACTTG; 3′ GCCCTCACATTGCCAAAAGA
Terms and licenses: Academic/Nonprofit Terms; Industry Terms: Not Available to Industry
How to cite: PB-CuO-V5-CASC3 siRes 110-480 188/218-mut was a gift from Niels Gehring (Addgene plasmid # 158544 ; http://n2t.net/addgene:158544 ; RRID:Addgene_158544)
